>Addgene plasmid #221847 | Butelase AY | addgene full sequence | sequence record 443739 | Addgene NGS Result
CACATGCGTAGCTTTGCCAATCTGTGTAATGCAGGTATTCGCAAAGAACAAATGGCGGAAGCAAGCGCAC
AGGCATGTGTTAGCATTCCGGATAATCCGTGGTCAAGCCTGCATGCCGGTTTTAGCGTTTAAAAGCTTGC
GGCCGCACTCGAGTCTGGTAAAGAAACCGCTGCTGCGAAATTTGAACGCCAGCACATGGACTCGTCTACT
AGCGCAGCTTAATTAACCTAGGCTGCTGCCACCGCTGAGCAATAACTAGCATAACCCCTTGGGGCCTCTA
AACGGGTCTTGAGGGGTTTTTTGCTGAAACCTCAGGCATTTGAGAAGCACACGGTCACACTGCTTCCGGT
AGTCAATAAACCGGTAAACCAGCAATAGACATAAGCGGCTATTTAACGACCCTGCCCTGAACCGACGACA
AGCTGACGACCGGGTCTCCGCAAGTGGCACTTTTCGGGGAAATGTGCGCGGAACCCCTATTTGTTTATTT
TTCTAAATACATTCAAATATGTATCCGCTCATGAATTAATTCTTAGAAAAACTCATCGAGCATCAAATGA
AACTGCAATTTATTCATATCAGGATTATCAATACCATATTTTTGAAAAAGCCGTTTCTGTAATGAAGGAG
AAAACTCACCGAGGCAGTTCCATAGGATGGCAAGATCCTGGTATCGGTCTGCGATTCCGACTCGTCCAAC
ATCAATACAACCTATTAATTTCCCCTCGTCAAAAATAAGGTTATCAAGTGAGAAATCACCATGAGTGACG
ACTGAATCCGGTGAGAATGGCAAAAGTTTATGCATTTCTTTCCAGACTTGTTCAACAGGCCAGCCATTAC
GCTCGTCATCAAAATCACTCGCATCAACCAAACCGTTATTCATTCGTGATTGCGCCTGAGCGAGACGAAA
TACGCGGTCGCTGTTAAAAGGACAATTACAAACAGGAATCGAATGCAACCGGCGCAGGAACACTGCCAGC
GCATCAACAATATTTTCACCTGAATCAGGATATTCTTCTAATACCTGGAATGCTGTTTTCCCGGGGATCG
CAGTGGTGAGTAACCATGCATCATCAGGAGTACGGATAAAATGCTTGATGGTCGGAAGAGGCATAAATTC
CGTCAGCCAGTTTAGTCTGACCATCTCATCTGTAACATCATTGGCAACGCTACCTTTGCCATGTTTCAGA
AACAACTCTGGCGCATCGGGCTTCCCATACAATCGATAGATTGTCGCACCTGATTGCCCGACATTATCGC
GAGCCCATTTATACCCATATAAATCAGCATCCATGTTGGAATTTAATCGCGGCCTAGAGCAAGACGTTTC
CCGTTGAATATGGCTCATACTCTTCCTTTTTCAATATTATTGAAGCATTTATCAGGGTTATTGTCTCATG
AGCGGATACATATTTGAATGTATTTAGAAAAATAAACAAATAGGCATGCAGCGCTCTTCCGCTTCCTCGC
TCACTGACTCGCTACGCTCGGTCGTTCGACTGCGGCGAGCGGTGTCAGCTCACTCAAAAGCGGTAATACG
GTTATCCACAGAATCAGGGGATAAAGCCGGAAAGAACATGTGAGCAAAAAGCAAAGCACCGGAAGAAGCC
AACGCCGCAGGCGTTTTTCCATAGGCTCCGCCCCCCTGACGAGCATCACAAAAATCGACGCTCAAGCCAG
AGGTGGCGAAACCCGACAGGACTATAAAGATACCAGGCGTTTCCCCCTGGAAGCTCCCTCGTGCGCTCTC
CTGTTCCGACCCTGCCGCTTACCGGATACCTGTCCGCCTTTCTCCCTTCGGGAAGCGTGGCGCTTTCTCA
TAGCTCACGCTGTTGGTATCTCAGTTCGGTGTAGGTCGTTCGCTCCAAGCTGGGCTGTGTGCACGAACCC
CCCGTTCAGCCCGACCGCTGCGCCTTATCCGGTAACTATCGTCTTGAGTCCAACCCGGTAAGACACGACT
TATCGCCACTGGCAGCAGCCATTGGTAACTGATTTAGAGGACTTTGTCTTGAAGTTATGCACCTGTTAAG
GCTAAACTGAAAGAACAGATTTTGGTGAGTGCGGTCCTCCAACCCACTTACCTTGGTTCAAAGAGTTGGT
AGCTCAGCGAACCTTGAGAAAACCACCGTTGGTAGCGGTGGTTTTTCTTTATTTATGAGATGATGAATCA
ATCGGTCTATCAAGTCAACGAACAGCTATTCCGTTACTCTAGATTTCAGTGCAATTTATCTCTTCAAATG
TAGCACCTGAAGTCAGCCCCATACGATATAAGTTGTAATTCTCATGTTAGTCATGCCCCGCGCCCACCGG
AAGGAGCTGACTGGGTTGAAGGCTCTCAAGGGCATCGGTCGAGATCCCGGTGCCTAATGAGTGAGCTAAC
TTACATTAATTGCGTTGCGCTCACTGCCCGCTTTCCAGTCGGGAAACCTGTCGTGCCAGCTGCATTAATG
AATCGGCCAACGCGCGGGGAGAGGCGGTTTGCGTATTGGGCGCCAGGGTGGTTTTTCTTTTCACCAGTGA
GACGGGCAACAGCTGATTGCCCTTCACCGCCTGGCCCTGAGAGAGTTGCAGCAAGCGGTCCACGCTGGTT
TGCCCCAGCAGGCGAAAATCCTGTTTGATGGTGGTTAACGGCGGGATATAACATGAGCTGTCTTCGGTAT
CGTCGTATCCCACTACCGAGATGTCCGCACCAACGCGCAGCCCGGACTCGGTAATGGCGCGCATTGCGCC
CAGCGCCATCTGATCGTTGGCAACCAGCATCGCAGTGGGAACGATGCCCTCATTCAGCATTTGCATGGTT
TGTTGAAAACCGGACATGGCACTCCAGTCGCCTTCCCGTTCCGCTATCGGCTGAATTTGATTGCGAGTGA
GATATTTATGCCAGCCAGCCAGACGCAGACGCGCCGAGACAGAACTTAATGGGCCCGCTAACAGCGCGAT
TTGCTGGTGACCCAATGCGACCAGATGCTCCACGCCCAGTCGCGTACCGTCTTCATGGGAGAAAATAATA
CTGTTGATGGGTGTCTGGTCAGAGACATCAAGAAATAACGCCGGAACATTAGTGCAGGCAGCTTCCACAG
CAATGGCATCCTGGTCATCCAGCGGATAGTTAATGATCAGCCCACTGACGCGTTGCGCGAGAAGATTGTG
CACCGCCGCTTTACAGGCTTCGACGCCGCTTCGTTCTACCATCGACACCACCACGCTGGCACCCAGTTGA
TCGGCGCGAGATTTAATCGCCGCGACAATTTGCGACGGCGCGTGCAGGGCCAGACTGGAGGTGGCAACGC
CAATCAGCAACGACTGTTTGCCCGCCAGTTGTTGTGCCACGCGGTTGGGAATGTAATTCAGCTCCGCCAT
CGCCGCTTCCACTTTTTCCCGCGTTTTCGCAGAAACGTGGCTGGCCTGGTTCACCACGCGGGAAACGGTC
TGATAAGAGACACCGGCATACTCTGCGACATCGTATAACGTTACTGGTTTCACATTCACCACCCTGAATT
GACTCTCTTCCGGGCGCTATCATGCCATACCGCGAAAGGTTTTGCGCCATTCGATGGTGTCCGGGATCTC
GACGCTCTCCCTTATGCGACTCCTGCATTAGGAAATTAATACGACTCACTATAGGGGAATTGTGAGCGGA
TAACAATTCCCCTGTAGAAATAATTTTGTTTAACTTTAATAAGGAGATATACCATGGGCAGCAGCCATCA
TCATCATCATCACAGCACTAGTGACTCAGAAGTCAATCAAGAAGCTAAGCCAGAGGTCAAGCCAGAAGTC
AAGCCTGAGACTCACATCAATTTAAAGGTGTCCGATGGATCTTCAGAAATCTTCTTTAAGATCAAAAAGA
CCACTCCTTTAAGAAGGCTGATGGAAGCGTTCGCTAAAAGACAGGGTAAGGAAATGGACTCCTTAAGATT
CTTGTACGACGGTATTAGAATTCAAGCTGATCAGACCCCTGAAGATTTGGACATGGAGGATAACGATATT
ATTGAGGCTCACAGAGAACAGATTGGTGGATCCATCCGTGATGATTTTCTGCGTCTGCCGAGCCAGGCAA
GCAAATTTTTCCAGGCAGATGATAATGTTGAAGGCACCCGTTGGGCAGTTCTGGTTGCAGGTAGCAAAGG
TTATGTTAATTATCGTCATCAGGCCGATGTTTGTCATGCATATCAGATTCTGAAAAAAGGTGGCCTGAAA
GACGAAAACATCATCGTGTTTATGTATGATGATATCGCCTACAATGAAAGCAATCCGCATCCGGGTGTTA
TTATCAATCATCCGTATGGTTCCGATGTGTATAAAGGTGTTCCGAAAGATTATGTGGGCGAAGATATTAA
TCCGCCTAACTTTTATGCAGTTCTGCTGGCAAATAAAAGCGCACTGACCGGCACCGGTAGCGGTAAAGTT
CTGGATAGCGGTCCGAATGATCACGTGTTCATCTATTATACCGATCATGGTGGTGCCGGTGTTCTGGGTA
TGCCGAGCAAACCGTATATTGCAGCAAGCGATCTGAATGACGTGCTGAAAAAAAAACATGCAAGCGGCAC
CTATAAAAGCATTGTGTTTTATGTTGAAAGCTGCGAAAGCGGCAGCATGTTTGATGGTCTGCTGCCGGAA
GATCATAACATTTATGTGATGGGTGCAAGCGATACCGGTGAAAGCAGCTGGGCGTACTATTGTCCGCTGC
AGCATCCGAGTCCGCCTCCGGAATATGATGTTTGTGTTGGTGACCTGTTTAGCGTTGCATGGCTGGAAGA
TTGTGATGTTCATAATCTGCAGACCGAAACCTTTCAGCAGCAGTATGAAGTTGTGAAAAACAAAACCATT
GTGGCCCTGATTGAAGATGGCACCCATGTTGTTCAGTATGGTGATGTTGGTCTGAGCAAACAGACCCTGT
TTGTTTATATGGGCACCGATCCTGCAAATGATAACAATACCTTTACCGATAAAAACAGCCTGGGTACACC
GCGTAAAGCAGTTAGCCAGCGTGATGCAGATCTGATTCATTATTGGGAAAAATATCGTCGTGCACCGGAA
GGTAGCAGCCGTAAAGCCGAAGCAAAAAAACAGCTGCGTGAAGTTATGGCACATCGTATGCATATTGATA
ACAGCGTGAAACATATTGGCAAACTGCTGTTTGGTATCGAGAAAGGTCATAAAATGCTGAATAATGTTCG
TCCGGCAGGTCTGCCGGTTGTTGATGATTGGGATTGTTTCAAAACCCTGATTCGTACCTTTGAAACCCAT
TGTGGTAGCCTGAGCGAATATGGTATGAAA
Features (pLannotate 1.2.2; 18 found; start..end, strand, type, name):
    160..201     +  CDS            S-Tag (fragment): affinity and epitope tag derived from pancreatic ribonuclease A
    231..248     +  CDS            SET1 (fragment): solubility-enhancement tag derived from T7 phage gene 10B
    256..303     +  terminator     T7 terminator: transcription terminator for bacteriophage T7 RNA polymerase
    467..524     +  promoter       AmpR promoter (fragment): bla
    533..1348    -  CDS            KanR: aminoglycoside phosphotransferase; aph(3')-Ia; confers resistance to kanamycin in bacteria or G418 (Geneticin®) in eukaryotes
   1349..1440    -  promoter       AmpR promoter: bla
   1456..2205    -  rep_origin     RSF ori: Plasmids containing the RSF 1030 origin of replication can be propagated in E. coli cells that contain additional plasmids with compatible origins.
   2288..2352    -  CDS            TcR (fragment): tetracycline efflux protein; tet; confers resistance to tetracycline
   2367..2388    -  protein_bind   CAP binding site: CAP binding activates transcription in the presence of cAMP. E. coli catabolite activator protein
   2401..3483    -  CDS            lacI: lac repressor; lacI; The lac repressor binds to the lac operator to inhibit transcription in E. coli. This inhibition can be relieved by adding lactose or isopropyl-β-D-thiogalactopyranoside (IPTG).
   3484..3561    -  promoter       lacI promoter: lacI
   3569..3604    -  CDS            TcR (fragment): tetracycline efflux protein; tet; confers resistance to tetracycline
   3607..3625    +  promoter       T7 promoter: promoter for bacteriophage T7 RNA polymerase
   3626..3650    +  protein_bind   lac operator: The lac repressor binds to the lac operator to inhibit transcription in E. coli. This inhibition can be relieved by adding lactose or isopropyl-β-D-thiogalactopyranoside (IPTG). lac repressor encoded by lacI
   3665..3687    +  RBS            RBS: efficient ribosome binding site from bacteriophage T7 gene 10 (Olins and Rangwala, 1989)
   3706..3722    +  CDS            capTEV™ (fragment): composite tag for in vivo biotinylation, TEV protease cleavage, and 6xHis tagging
   3733..4019    +  CDS            SUMO (fragment): cleavable ubiquitin-like protein tag; S. cerevisiae SMT3 (truncated)
   3988..126     +  CDS            VPE1_PHAVU (across the origin): Experimental evidence at protein level: Swiss-Prot protein existence level 1. Asparagine-specific endopeptidase. Probably involved in the degradation of phaseolin during and after germination. From Phaseolus vulgaris (Kidney bean) (French bean).
