[The description below was written by a language model from this plasmid's Addgene catalogue record and pLannotate feature annotations shown in this document.]
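Description:
Butelase AY is a 5,280-nt bacterial expression plasmid built on the pHYRSF53 backbone, carrying a variant of butelase 1, the asparaginyl peptide ligase from the butterfly pea Clitoria ternatea, with two substitutions, Val237Ala and Thr238Tyr. It replicates from the RSF 1030 origin, which is compatible with other common E. coli origins and so allows co-maintenance with additional plasmids, and it is selected with kanamycin through an aph(3')-Ia (KanR) gene driven by the bla promoter. The record lists it as high copy.

Expression follows the standard T7/lac arrangement: a T7 promoter followed by a lac operator and the phage T7 gene 10 ribosome binding site drives the open reading frame, while a plasmid-borne lacI gene with its own promoter supplies repressor, so transcription is held off until IPTG or lactose is added in a host providing T7 RNA polymerase. The coding region begins with a short match annotated as a fragment of a composite His/TEV tag, probably reflecting an N-terminal histidine tag, followed by a yeast SMT3-derived SUMO domain, a cleavable fusion partner commonly used to aid solubility and allow tag removal. The butelase sequence follows, spans the numbering origin of the record, and was annotated by homology to a vacuolar asparaginyl endopeptidase from Phaseolus vulgaris, consistent with butelase belonging to that enzyme family. Downstream lie backbone-derived S-tag and SET1 fragments, whose reading-frame relationship to the insert is not stated, and a T7 terminator. The short TcR fragments are probably backbone remnants. The cloning sites are not recorded. The construct is intended for producing recombinant butelase AY in E. coli for chemoenzymatic ligation and modification of peptides and proteins.
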