Addgene plasmid #221847: Butelase AY
Purpose: Expresses Butelase AY with Val237Ala and Thr238Tyr mutations
Depositing lab: Artur Krężel. Depositing organization: University of Wroclaw. Publication: An efficient and easily obtainable butelase variant for chemoenzymatic ligation and modification of peptides and proteins. Singh AK, Antonenko A, Kocyla A, Krężel A. Microb Cell Fact. 2024 Nov 30;23(1):325. doi: 10.1186/s12934-024-02598-5. PubMed 39614317.
Backbone
  Vector backbone: pHYRSF53
  Vector type: Bacterial Expression
Growth in bacteria
  Bacterial resistance: Kanamycin, 50 μg/mL
  Growth temperature: 37°C
  Growth strain: DH5alpha
  Copy number: High Copy
Gene/Insert
  Gene/Insert name: Butelase 1 ligase
  Species: Clitoria ternatea
  Mutation: Val237Ala, Thr238Tyr
  Cloning method: Restriction Enzyme; 5′ cloning site Unknown (unknown if destroyed); 3′ cloning site Unknown (unknown if destroyed)
Terms and licenses: Academic/Nonprofit Terms; Industry Terms: Not Available to Industry
How to cite: Butelase AY was a gift from Artur Krężel (Addgene plasmid # 221847 ; http://n2t.net/addgene:221847 ; RRID:Addgene_221847)
